>Addgene plasmid #223360 | pTrc-clbS_Ealbertii | addgene full sequence | sequence record 451557 | Addgene NGS Result
GCCAGGCAAATTCTGTTTTATCAGACCGCTTCTGCGTTCTGATTTAATCTGTATCAGGCTGAAAATCTTC
TCTCATCCGCCAAAACTCAGAATTGTTTAAGTAGGGCGTTCAGACGTGTGCTTGCATTTCTATAGGGTGA
TACGGTATTAAATTGGATCATTCGACCACGCGTCCATTTGCCATACCAGGGATGATGGTATAACTCGTTA
TCGCTGTAGCGTTCCACTAGCGATTTGAGTTGCTGATGATTGGTTTCTAACATTTCGCACAATTGGGACC
ATGATGTGACATGGGAATAATTAGCGTAAAATGTCTGCGCTAGTTTCCCAAGTTCATTCCACTTATGGTC
TTTAGCCGGAAAATCAATGGGGATTCCTGCTTCTTCTTGTCTGTGCCAGGTAAGAACCTGCTCTCCCCAA
CCTATTAAATAGCTTACCAGGTTAGCCGCACTCATCACAGTGCCGCTGGCATGTCCTTCCATTGTGATGA
GAAAAGCTTTTTCTTCTGGAATGCGAGATAACTTTTTTGTAAGTCCATTCCATGATTTTTCCATTTCCAG
CAACAGTGCAGCTTTGCTTTCTGGTACAGACATGGTTTATTCCTCCTTATTTAATCGATACATTAATATA
TACCTCTTTAATTTTTAATAATAAAGTTAATCGATAATTCCGGTCGAGTGCCCACACAGATTGTCTGATA
AATTGTTAAAGAGCAGTGCCGCTTCGCTTTTTCTCAGCGGCGCTGTTTCCTGTGTGAAATTGTTATCCGC
TCACAATTCCACACATTATACGAGCCGGATGATTAATTGTCAACAGCTCATTTCAGAATATTTGCCAGAA
CCGTTATGATGTCGGCGCAAAAAACATTATCCAGAACGGGAGTGCGCCTTGAGCGACACGAATTATGCAG
TGATTTACGACCTGCACAGCCATACCACAGCTTCCGATGGCTGCCTGACGCCAGAAGCATTGGTGCACCG
TGCAGTCGATGATAAGCTGTCAAACCAGATCAATTCGCGCTAACTTACATTAATTGCGTTGCGCTCACTG
CCCGCTTTCCAGTCGGGAAACCTGTCGTGCCAGCTGCATTAATGAATCGGCCAACGCGCGGGGAGAGGCG
GTTTGCGTATTGGGCGCCAGGGTGGTTTTTCTTTTCACCAGTGAGACGGGCAACAGCTGATTGCCCTTCA
CCGCCTGGCCCTGAGAGAGTTGCAGCAAGCGGTCCACGCTGGTTTGCCCCAGCAGGCGAAAATCCTGTTT
GATGGTGGTTAACGGCGGGATATAACATGAGCTGTCTTCGGTATCGTCGTATCCCACTACCGAGATATCC
GCACCAACGCGCAGCCCGGACTCGGTAATGGCGCGCATTGCGCCCAGCGCCATCTGATCGTTGGCAACCA
GCATCGCAGTGGGAACGATGCCCTCATTCAGCATTTGCATGGTTTGTTGAAAACCGGACATGGCACTCCA
GTCGCCTTCCCGTTCCGCTATCGGCTGAATTTGATTGCGAGTGAGATATTTATGCCAGCCAGCCAGACGC
AGACGCGCCGAGACAGAACTTAATGGGCCCGCTAACAGCGCGATTTGCTGGTGACCCAATGCGACCAGAT
GCTCCACGCCCAGTCGCGTACCGTCTTCATGGGAGAAAATAATACTGTTGATGGGTGTCTGGTCAGAGAC
ATCAAGAAATAACGCCGGAACATTAGTGCAGGCAGCTTCCACAGCAATGGCATCCTGGTCATCCAGCGGA
TAGTTAATGATCAGCCCACTGACGCGTTGCGCGAGAAGATTGTGCACCGCCGCTTTACAGGCTTCGACGC
CGCTTCGTTCTACCATCGACACCACCACGCTGGCACCCAGTTGATCGGCGCGAGATTTAATCGCCGCGAC
AATTTGCGACGGCGCGTGCAGGGCCAGACTGGAGGTGGCAACGCCAATCAGCAACGACTGTTTGCCCGCC
AGTTGTTGTGCCACGCGGTTGGGAATGTAATTCAGCTCCGCCATCGCCGCTTCCACTTTTTCCCGCGTTT
TCGCAGAAACGTGGCTGGCCTGGTTCACCACGCGGGAAACGGTCTGATAAGAGACACCGGCATACTCTGC
GACATCGTATAACGTTACTGGTTTCACATTCACCACCCTGAATTGACTCTCTTCCGGGCGCTATCATGCC
ATACCGCGAAAGGTTTTGCACCATTCGATGGTGTCAACGTAAATGCATGCCGCTTCGCCTTCGCGCGCGA
ATTGATCTGCTGCCTCGCGCGTTTCGGTGATGACGGTGAAAACCTCTGACACATGCAGCTCCCGGAGACG
GTCACAGCTTGTCTGTAAGCGGATGCCGGGAGCAGACAAGCCCGTCAGGGCGCGTCAGCGGGTGTTGGCG
GGTGTCGGGGCGCAGCCATGACCCAGTCACGTAGCGATAGCGGAGTGTATACTGGCTTAACTATGCGGCA
TCAGAGCAGATTGTACTGAGAGTGCACCATATGCGGTGTGAAATACCGCACAGATGCGTAAGGAGAAAAT
ACCGCATCAGGCGCTCTTCCGCTTCCTCGCTCACTGACTCGCTGCGCTCGGTCGTTCGGCTGCGGCGAGC
GGTATCAGCTCACTCAAAGGCGGTAATACGGTTATCCACAGAATCAGGGGATAACGCAGGAAAGAACATG
TGAGCAAAAGGCCAGCAAAAGGCCAGGAACCGTAAAAAGGCCGCGTTGCTGGCGTTTTTCCATAGGCTCC
GCCCCCCTGACGAGCATCACAAAAATCGACGCTCAAGTCAGAGGTGGCGAAACCCGACAGGACTATAAAG
ATACCAGGCGTTTCCCCCTGGAAGCTCCCTCGTGCGCTCTCCTGTTCCGACCCTGCCGCTTACCGGATAC
CTGTCCGCCTTTCTCCCTTCGGGAAGCGTGGCGCTTTCTCATAGCTCACGCTGTAGGTATCTCAGTTCGG
TGTAGGTCGTTCGCTCCAAGCTGGGCTGTGTGCACGAACCCCCCGTTCAGCCCGACCGCTGCGCCTTATC
CGGTAACTATCGTCTTGAGTCCAACCCGGTAAGACACGACTTATCGCCACTGGCAGCAGCCACTGGTAAC
AGGATTAGCAGAGCGAGGTATGTAGGCGGTGCTACAGAGTTCTTGAAGTGGTGGCCTAACTACGGCTACA
CTAGAAGGACAGTATTTGGTATCTGCGCTCTGCTGAAGCCAGTTACCTTCGGAAAAAGAGTTGGTAGCTC
TTGATCCGGCAAACAAACCACCGCTGGTAGCGGTGGTTTTTTTGTTTGCAAGCAGCAGATTACGCGCAGA
AAAAAAGGATCTCAAGAAGATCCTTTGATCTTTTCTACGGGGTCTGACGCTCAGTGGAACGAAAACTCAC
GTTAAGGGATTTTGGTCATGAGATTATCAAAAAGGATCTTCACCTAGATCCTTTTAAATTAAAAATGAAG
TTTTAAATCAATCTAAAGTATATATGAGTAAACTTGGTCTGACAGTTACCAATGCTTAATCAGTGAGGCA
CCTATCTCAGCGATCTGTCTATTTCGTTCATCCATAGTTGCCTGACTCCCCGTCGTGTAGATAACTACGA
TACGGGAGGGCTTACCATCTGGCCCCAGTGCTGCAATGATACCGCGAGACCCACGCTCACCGGCTCCAGA
TTTATCAGCAATAAACCAGCCAGCCGGAAGGGCCGAGCGCAGAAGTGGTCCTGCAACTTTATCCGCCTCC
ATCCAGTCTATTAATTGTTGCCGGGAAGCTAGAGTAAGTAGTTCGCCAGTTAATAGTTTGCGCAACGTTG
TTGCCATTGCTACAGGCATCGTGGTGTCACGCTCGTCGTTTGGTATGGCTTCATTCAGCTCCGGTTCCCA
ACGATCAAGGCGAGTTACATGATCCCCCATGTTGTGCAAAAAAGCGGTTAGCTCCTTCGGTCCTCCGATC
GTTGTCAGAAGTAAGTTGGCCGCAGTGTTATCACTCATGGTTATGGCAGCACTGCATAATTCTCTTACTG
TCATGCCATCCGTAAGATGCTTTTCTGTGACTGGTGAGTACTCAACCAAGTCATTCTGAGAATAGTGTAT
GCGGCGACCGAGTTGCTCTTGCCCGGCGTCAACACGGGATAATACCGCGCCACATAGCAGAACTTTAAAA
GTGCTCATCATTGGAAAACGTTCTTCGGGGCGAAAACTCTCAAGGATCTTACCGCTGTTGAGATCCAGTT
CGATGTAACCCACTCGTGCACCCAACTGATCTTCAGCATCTTTTACTTTCACCAGCGTTTCTGGGTGAGC
AAAAACAGGAAGGCAAAATGCCGCAAAAAAGGGAATAAGGGCGACACGGAAATGTTGAATACTCATACTC
TTCCTTTTTCAATATTATTGAAGCATTTATCAGGGTTATTGTCTCATGAGCGGATACATATTTGAATGTA
TTTAGAAAAATAAACAAAAGAGTTTGTAGAAACGCAAAAAGGCCATCCGTCAGGATGGCCTTCTGCTTAA
TTTGATGCCTGGCAGTTTATGGCGGGCGTCCTGCCCGCCACCCTCCGGGCCGTTGCTTCGCAACGTTCAA
ATCCGCTCCCGGCGGATTTGTCCTACTCAGGAGAGCGTTCACCGACAAACAACAGATAAAACGAAAGGCC
CAGTCTTTCGACTGAGCCTTTCGTTTTATTTGATGCCTGGCAGTTCCCTACTCTCGCATGGGGAGACCCC
ACACTACCATCGGCGCTACGGCGTTTCACTTCTGAGTTCGGCATGGGGTCAGGTGGGACCACCGCGCTAC
TGCC
Features (pLannotate 1.2.2; 16 found; start..end, strand, type, name):
    597..623     -  CDS            minicistron: synthetic cistron containing a ribosome binding site (Shine-Dalgarno sequence), for enhancing the bacterial expression of a downstream cistron (Schoner, 1997) This first cistron should terminate 3 bp upstream of the ATG for the second cistron.
    674..743     -  misc_feature   rrnG antiterminator: antiterminator from the E. coli rrnG leader region (Berg et al., 1989)
    760..776     -  protein_bind   lac operator: The lac repressor binds to the lac operator to inhibit transcription in E. coli. This inhibition can be relieved by adding lactose or isopropyl-β-D-thiogalactopyranoside (IPTG). lac repressor encoded by lacI
    784..813     -  promoter       trc promoter: strong E. coli promoter; hybrid between the trp and lac UV5 promoters
    889..990     +  CDS            yciV (fragment): RNAAM_ECOLI - Also known as trpH From Escherichia coli (strain K12).
    986..1003    -  promoter       tet promoter (fragment): E. coli promoter for tetracycline efflux protein gene
   1045..2127    -  CDS            lacI: lac repressor; lacI; The lac repressor binds to the lac operator to inhibit transcription in E. coli. This inhibition can be relieved by adding lactose or isopropyl-β-D-thiogalactopyranoside (IPTG).
   2128..2205    -  promoter       lacIq promoter: lacI (mutant); In the lacIq allele, a single base change in the promoter boosts expression of the lacI gene about 10-fold.
   2249..2289    +  CDS            rop (fragment): Rop protein, which maintains plasmids at low copy number; rop
   2391..2531    +  misc_feature   bom: basis of mobility region from pBR322
   2717..3305    -  rep_origin     ori: high-copy-number ColE1/pMB1/pBR322/pUC origin of replication
   3476..4336    -  CDS            AmpR: β-lactamase; bla; confers resistance to ampicillin, carbenicillin, and related antibiotics
   4337..4428    -  promoter       AmpR promoter: bla
   4447..4474    -  terminator     rrnB T2 terminator: transcription terminator T2 from the E. coli rrnB gene
   4566..4652    -  terminator     rrnB T1 terminator: Escherichia coli rrnB; transcription terminator T1 from the E. coli rrnB gene
   4654..5       -  ncRNA          5S rRNA (across the origin): Accession: RF00001 - 5S ribosomal RNA
