[The description below was written by a language model from this plasmid's Addgene catalogue record and pLannotate feature annotations shown in this document.]
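Description:
pTrc-clbS_Ealbertii is a bacterial expression plasmid built on the commercial pTrcHis 2A backbone, carrying a 507 bp, E. coli codon-optimized open reading frame for ClbS from Escherichia albertii CB9786, inserted by Gibson assembly to give a 4,764 bp construct. It replicates from a ColE1/pMB1-family origin with the adjacent pBR322 bom region. Only a short fragment of rop is annotated, and the catalogue lists the plasmid as low copy. Selection is by ampicillin, through the β-lactamase gene and its native promoter.

Expression is driven by the trc promoter, a strong trp/lac UV5 hybrid, followed by a lac operator. The plasmid also carries lacI under the lacIq promoter, so it supplies elevated lac repressor levels that keep the promoter off until IPTG or lactose is added. Downstream of the operator lie the rrnG antiterminator, which helps reduce premature transcription termination, and a short minicistron with its own Shine-Dalgarno sequence, which enhances translation initiation on the following coding sequence. Transcription ends at the rrnB T1 and T2 terminators, next to a 5S rRNA segment. The automated annotation does not label the clbS insert itself, but the unannotated stretch between the minicistron and the terminator region is consistent with its position. No epitope or His tag is annotated, and the record does not say whether the backbone's C-terminal tags were kept.

ClbS is known as the self-resistance protein associated with the genotoxin colibactin. The associated publication concerns colibactin-triggered prophage induction, so the plasmid is probably meant for inducible production of this E. albertii ClbS homolog in E. coli to test its protective activity, although the record gives the purpose only as encoding the protein.
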