Addgene plasmid #223360: pTrc-clbS_Ealbertii
Purpose: Encoding ClbS from Escherichia albertii CB9786
Depositing lab: Emily Balskus. Depositing organization: Harvard University. Publication: The bacterial toxin colibactin triggers prophage induction. Silpe JE, Wong JWH, Owen SV, Baym M, Balskus EP. Nature. 2022 Mar;603(7900):315-320. doi: 10.1038/s41586-022-04444-3. Epub 2022 Feb 23. PubMed 35197633.
Backbone
  Vector backbone: pTrcHis 2A
  Backbone manufacturer: Thermofisher scientific
  Backbone size w/o insert (bp): 4257
  Total vector size (bp): 4764
  Vector type: Bacterial Expression
Growth in bacteria
  Bacterial resistance: Ampicillin, 100 μg/mL
  Growth temperature: 37°C
  Growth strain: NEB Stable
  Copy number: Low Copy
Gene/Insert
  Gene/Insert name: Encoding ClbS from Escherichia albertii CB9786 (Codon optimized for E coli)
  Species: Escherichia albertii CB9786
  Insert size (bp): 507
  Promoter: pTrc
  Cloning method: Gibson Cloning
  Sequencing primers: 5′ GAGAAAAAGCGAAGCGGCACTGCT; 3′ GCATGGGGTCAGGTGGGACC
Terms and licenses: Academic/Nonprofit Terms; Industry Terms: Not Available to Industry
How to cite: pTrc-clbS_Ealbertii was a gift from Emily Balskus (Addgene plasmid # 223360 ; http://n2t.net/addgene:223360 ; RRID:Addgene_223360)
